>Addgene plasmid #76879 | PLXNA4 gRNA (BRDN0001162265) | addgene full sequence | sequence record 186686 | Addgene Assembled Sequence
CCCGGGTGCAAAGATGGATAAAGTTTTAAACAGAGAGGAATCTTTGCAGCTAATGGACCTTCTAGGTCTT
GAAAGGAGTGGGAATTGGCTCCGGTGCCCGTCAGTGGGCAGAGCGCACATCGCCCACAGTCCCCGAGAAG
TTGGGGGGAGGGGTCGGCAATTGATCCGGTGCCTAGAGAAGGTGGCGCGGGGTAAACTGGGAAAGTGATG
TCGTGTACTGGCTCCGCCTTTTTCCCGAGGGTGGGGGAGAACCGTATATAAGTGCAGTAGTCGCCGTGAA
CGTTCTTTTTCGCAACGGGTTTGCCGCCAGAACACAGGTAAGTGCCGTGTGTGGTTCCCGCGGGCCTGGC
CTCTTTACGGGTTATGGCCCTTGCGTGCCTTGAATTACTTCCACCTGGCTGCAGTACGTGATTCTTGATC
CCGAGCTTCGGGTTGGAAGTGGGTGGGAGAGTTCGAGGCCTTGCGCTTAAGGAGCCCCTTCGCCTCGTGC
TTGAGTTGAGGCCTGGCCTGGGCGCTGGGGCCGCCGCGTGCGAATCTGGTGGCACCTTCGCGCCTGTCTC
GCTGCTTTCGATAAGTCTCTAGCCATTTAAAATTTTTGATGACCTGCTGCGACGCTTTTTTTCTGGCAAG
ATAGTCTTGTAAATGCGGGCCAAGATCTGCACACTGGTATTTCGGTTTTTGGGGCCGCGGGCGGCGACGG
GGCCCGTGCGTCCCAGCGCACATGTTCGGCGAGGCGGGGCCTGCGAGCGCGGCCACCGAGAATCGGACGG
GGGTAGTCTCAAGCTGGCCGGCCTGCTCTGGTGCCTGGCCTCGCGCCGCCGTGTATCGCCCCGCCCTGGG
CGGCAAGGCTGGCCCGGTCGGCACCAGTTGCGTGAGCGGAAAGATGGCCGCTTCCCGGCCCTGCTGCAGG
GAGCTCAAAATGGAGGACGCGGCGCTCGGGAGAGCGGGCGGGTGAGTCACCCACACAAAGGAAAAGGGCC
TTTCCGTCCTCAGCCGTCGCTTCATGTGACTCCACGGAGTACCGGGCGCCGTCCAGGCACCTCGATTAGT
TCTCGAGCTTTTGGAGTACGTCGTCTTTAGGTTGGGGGGAGGGGTTTTATGCGATGGAGTTTCCCCACAC
TGAGTGGGTGGAGACTGAAGTTAGGCCAGCTTGGCACTTGATGTAATTCTCCTTGGAATTTGCCCTTTTT
GAGTTTGGATCTTGGTTCATTCTCAAGCCTCAGACAGTGGTTCAAAGTTTTTTTCTTCCATTTCAGGTGT
CGTGACGTACGGCCACCATGACCGAGTACAAGCCCACGGTGCGCCTCGCCACCCGCGACGACGTCCCCAG
GGCCGTACGCACCCTCGCCGCCGCGTTCGCCGACTACCCCGCCACGCGCCACACCGTCGATCCGGACCGC
CACATCGAGCGGGTCACCGAGCTGCAAGAACTCTTCCTCACGCGCGTCGGGCTCGACATCGGCAAGGTGT
GGGTCGCGGACGACGGCGCCGCCGTGGCGGTCTGGACCACGCCGGAGAGCGTCGAAGCGGGGGCGGTGTT
CGCCGAGATCGGCCCGCGCATGGCCGAGTTGAGCGGTTCCCGGCTGGCCGCGCAGCAACAGATGGAAGGC
CTCCTGGCGCCGCACCGGCCCAAGGAGCCCGCGTGGTTCCTGGCCACCGTCGGAGTCTCGCCCGACCACC
AGGGCAAGGGTCTGGGCAGCGCCGTCGTGCTCCCCGGAGTGGAGGCGGCCGAGCGCGCCGGGGTGCCCGC
CTTCCTGGAGACCTCCGCGCCCCGCAACCTCCCCTTCTACGAGCGGCTCGGCTTCACCGTCACCGCCGAC
GTCGAGGTGCCCGAAGGACCGCGCACCTGGTGCATGACCCGCAAGCCCGGTGCCTGAACGCGTTAAGTCG
ACAATCAACCTCTGGATTACAAAATTTGTGAAAGATTGACTGGTATTCTTAACTATGTTGCTCCTTTTAC
GCTATGTGGATACGCTGCTTTAATGCCTTTGTATCATGCTATTGCTTCCCGTATGGCTTTCATTTTCTCC
TCCTTGTATAAATCCTGGTTGCTGTCTCTTTATGAGGAGTTGTGGCCCGTTGTCAGGCAACGTGGCGTGG
TGTGCACTGTGTTTGCTGACGCAACCCCCACTGGTTGGGGCATTGCCACCACCTGTCAGCTCCTTTCCGG
GACTTTCGCTTTCCCCCTCCCTATTGCCACGGCGGAACTCATCGCCGCCTGCCTTGCCCGCTGCTGGACA
GGGGCTCGGCTGTTGGGCACTGACAATTCCGTGGTGTTGTCGGGGAAATCATCGTCCTTTCCTTGGCTGC
TCGCCTGTGTTGCCACCTGGATTCTGCGCGGGACGTCCTTCTGCTACGTCCCTTCGGCCCTCAATCCAGC
GGACCTTCCTTCCCGCGGCCTGCTGCCGGCTCTGCGGCCTCTTCCGCGTCTTCGCCTTCGCCCTCAGACG
AGTCGGATCTCCCTTTGGGCCGCCTCCCCGCGTCGACTTTAAGACCAATGACTTACAAGGCAGCTGTAGA
TCTTAGCCACTTTTTAAAAGAAAAGGGGGGACTGGAAGGGCTAATTCACTCCCAACGAAGACAAGATCTG
CTTTTTGCTTGTACTGGGTCTCTCTGGTTAGACCAGATCTGAGCCTGGGAGCTCTCTGGCTAACTAGGGA
ACCCACTGCTTAAGCCTCAATAAAGCTTGCCTTGAGTGCTTCAAGTAGTGTGTGCCCGTCTGTTGTGTGA
CTCTGGTAACTAGAGATCCCTCAGACCCTTTTAGTCAGTGTGGAAAATCTCTAGCAGTACGTATAGTAGT
TCATGTCATCTTATTATTCAGTATTTATAACTTGCAAAGAAATGAATATCAGAGAGTGAGAGGAACTTGT
TTATTGCAGCTTATAATGGTTACAAATAAAGCAATAGCATCACAAATTTCACAAATAAAGCATTTTTTTC
ACTGCATTCTAGTTGTGGTTTGTCCAAACTCATCAATGTATCTTATCATGTCTGGCTCTAGCTATCCCGC
CCCTAACTCCGCCCATCCCGCCCCTAACTCCGCCCAGTTCCGCCCATTCTCCGCCCCATGGCTGACTAAT
TTTTTTTATTTATGCAGAGGCCGAGGCCGCCTCGGCCTCTGAGCTATTCCAGAAGTAGTGAGGAGGCTTT
TTTGGAGGCCTAGGGACGTACCCAATTCGCCCTATAGTGAGTCGTATTACGCGCGCTCACTGGCCGTCGT
TTTACAACGTCGTGACTGGGAAAACCCTGGCGTTACCCAACTTAATCGCCTTGCAGCACATCCCCCTTTC
GCCAGCTGGCGTAATAGCGAAGAGGCCCGCACCGATCGCCCTTCCCAACAGTTGCGCAGCCTGAATGGCG
AATGGG
[124 nt withheld, positions 3367-3490]
C
[91 nt withheld, positions 3492-3582]
A
[49 nt withheld, positions 3584-3632]
CCTTTGACGTTGGAGTCCACGTTCTTT
[37 nt withheld, positions 3660-3696]
ACCCTATCTCGGTCTATTCTTTTGATTTATAAGGGATTTTGCCGATTTCGGCCTATTGGTTAAAAAATGA
GCTGATTTAACAAAAATTTAACGCGAATTTTAACAAAATATTAACGCTTACAATTTAGGTGGCACTTTTC
GGGGAAATGTGCGCGGAACCCCTATTTGTTTATTTTTCTAAATACATTCAAATATGTATCCGCTCATGAG
ACAATAACCCTGATAAATGCTTCAATAATATTGAAAAAGGAAGAGTATGAGTATTCAACATTTCCGTGTC
GCCCTTATTCCCTTTTTTGCGGCATTTTGCCTTCCTGTTTTTGCTCACCCAGAAACGCTGGTGAAAGTAA
AAGATGCTGAAGATCAGTTGGGTGCACGAGTGGGTTACATCGAACTGGATCTCAACAGCGGTAAGATCCT
TGAGAGTTTTCGCCCCGAAGAACGTTTTCCAATGATGAGCACTTTTAAAGTTCTGCTATGTGGCGCGGTA
TTATCCCGTATTGACGCCGGGCAAGAGCAACTCGGTCGCCGCATACACTATTCTCAGAATGACTTGGTTG
AGTACTCACCAGTCACAGAAAAGCATCTTACGGATGGCATGACAGTAAGAGAATTATGCAGTGCTGCCAT
AACCATGAGTGATAACACTGCGGCCAACTTACTTCTGACAACGATCGGAGGACCGAAGGAGCTAACCGCT
TTTTTGCACAACATGGGGGATCATGTAACTCGCCTTGATCGTTGGGAACCGGAGCTGAATGAAGCCATAC
CAAACGACGAGCGTGACACCACGATGCCTGTAGCAATGGCAACAACGTTGCGCAAACTATTAACTGGCGA
ACTACTTACTCTAGCTTCCCGGCAACAATTAATAGACTGGATGGAGGCGGATAAAGTTGCAGGACCACTT
CTGCGCTCGGCCCTTCCGGCTGGCTGGTTTATTGCTGATAAATCTGGAGCCGGTGAGCGTGGGTCTCGCG
GTATCATTGCAGCACTGGGGCCAGATGGTAAGCCCTCCCGTATCGTAGTTATCTACACGACGGGGAGTCA
GGCAACTATGGATGAACGAAATAGACAGATCGCTGAGATAGGTGCCTCACTGATTAAGCATTGGTAACTG
TCAGACCAAGTTTACTCATATATACTTTAGATTGATTTAAAACTTCATTTTTAATTTAAAAGGATCTAGG
TGAAGATCCTTTTTGATAATCTCATGACCAAAATCCCTTAACGTGAGTTTTCGTTCCACTGAGCGTCAGA
CCCCGTAGAAAAGATCAAAGGATCTTCTTGAGATCCTTTTTTTCTGCGCGTAATCTGCTGCTTGCAAACA
AAAAAACCACCGCTACCAGCGGTGGTTTGTTTGCCGGATCAAGAGCTACCAACTCTTTTTCCGAAGGTAA
CTGGCTTCAGCAGAGCGCAGATACCAAATACTGTTCTTCTAGTGTAGCCGTAGTTAGGCCACCACTTCAA
GAACTCTGTAGCACCGCCTACATACCTCGCTCTGCTAATCCTGTTACCAGTGGCTGCTGCCAGTGGCGAT
AAGTCGTGTCTTACCGGGTTGGACTCAAGACGATAGTTACCGGATAAGGCGCAGCGGTCGGGCTGAACGG
GGGGTTCGTGCACACAGCCCAGCTTGGAGCGAACGACCTACACCGAACTGAGATACCTACAGCGTGAGCT
ATGAGAAAGCGCCACGCTTCCCGAAGGGAGAAAGGCGGACAGGTATCCGGTAAGCGGCAGGGTCGGAACA
GGAGAGCGCACGAGGGAGCTTCCAGGGGGAAACGCCTGGTATCTTTATAGTCCTGTCGGGTTTCGCCACC
TCTGACTTGAGCGTCGATTTTTGTGATGCTCGTCAGGGGGGCGGAGCCTATGGAAAAACGCCAGCAACGC
GGCCTTTTTACGGTTCCTGGCCTTTTGCTGGCCTTTTGCTCACATGTTCTTTCCTGCGTTATCCCCTGAT
TCTGTGGATAACCGTATTACCGCCTTTGAGTGAGCTGATACCGCTCGCCGCAGCCGAACGACCGAGCGCA
GCGAGTCAGTGAGCGAGGAAGCGGAAGAGCGCCCAATACGCAAACCGCCTCTCCCCGCGCGTTGGCCGAT
TCATTAATGCAGCTGGCACGACAGGTTTCCCGACTGGAAAGCGGGCAGTGAGCGCAACGCAATTAATGTG
AGTTAGCTCACTCATTAGGCACCCCAGGCTTTACACTTTATGCTTCCGGCTCGTATGTTGTGTGGAATTG
TGAGCGGATAACAATTTCACACAGGAAACAGCTATGACCATGATTACGCCAAGCGCGCAATTAACCCTCA
CTAAAGGGAACAAAAGCTGGAGCTGCAAGCTTAATGTAGTCTTATGCAATACTCTTGTAGTCTTGCAACA
TGGTAACGATGAGTTAGCAACATGCCTTACAAGGAGAGAAAAAGCACCGTGCATGCCGATTGGTGGAAGT
AAGGTGGTACGATCGTGCCTTATTAGGAAGGCAACAGACGGGTCTGACATGGATTGGACGAACCACTGAA
TTGCCGCATTGCAGAGATATTGTATTTAAGTGCCTAGCTCGATACATAAACGGGTCTCTCTGGTTAGACC
AGATCTGAGCCTGGGAGCTCTCTGGCTAACTAGGGAACCCACTGCTTAAGCCTCAATAAAGCTTGCCTTG
AGTGCTTCAAGTAGTGTGTGCCCGTCTGTTGTGTGACTCTGGTAACTAGAGATCCCTCAGACCCTTTTAG
TCAGTGTGGAAAATCTCTAGCAGTGGCGCCCGAACAGGGACTTGAAAGCGAAAGGGAAACCAGAGGAGCT
CTCTCGACGCAGGACTCGGCTTGCTGAAGCGCGCACGGCAAGAGGCGAGGGGCGGCGACTGGTGAGTACG
CCAAAAATTTTGACTAGCGGAGGCTAGAAGGAGAGAGATGGGTGCGAGAGCGTCAGTATTAAGCGGGGGA
GAATTAGATCGCGATGGGAAAAAATTCGGTTAAGGCCAGGGGGAAAGAAAAAATATAAATTAAAACATAT
AGTATGGGCAAGCAGGGAGCTAGAACGATTCGCAGTTAATCCTGGCCTGTTAGAAACATCAGAAGGCTGT
AGACAAATACTGGGACAGCTACAACCATCCCTTCAGACAGGATCAGAAGAACTTAGATCATTATATAATA
CAGTAGCAACCCTCTATTGTGTGCATCAAAGGATAGAGATAAAAGACACCAAGGAAGCTTTAGACAAGAT
AGAGGAAGAGCAAAACAAAAGTAAGACCACCGCACAGCAAGCGGCCGCTGATCTTCAGACCTGGAGGAGG
AGATATGAGGGACAATTGGAGAAGTGAATTATATAAATATAAAGTAGTAAAAATTGAACCATTAGGAGTA
GCACCCACCAAGGCAAAGAGAAGAGTGGTGCAGAGAGAAAAAAGAGCAGTGGGAATAGGAGCTTTGTTCC
TTGGGTTCTTGGGAGCAGCAGGAAGCACTATGGGCGCAGCGTCAATGACGCTGACGGTACAGGCCAGACA
ATTATTGTCTGGTATAGTGCAGCAGCAGAACAATTTGCTGAGGGCTATTGAGGCGCAACAGCATCTGTTG
CAACTCACAGTCTGGGGCATCAAGCAGCTCCAGGCAAGAATCCTGGCTGTGGAAAGATACCTAAAGGATC
AACAGCTCCTGGGGATTTGGGGTTGCTCTGGAAAACTCATTTGCACCACTGCTGTGCCTTGGAATGCTAG
TTGGAGTAATAAATCTCTGGAACAGATTTGGAATCACACGACCTGGATGGAGTGGGACAGAGAAATTAAC
AATTACACAAGCTTAATACACTCCTTAATTGAAGAATCGCAAAACCAGCAAGAAAAGAATGAACAAGAAT
TATTGGAATTAGATAAATGGGCAAGTTTGTGGAATTGGTTTAACATAACAAATTGGCTGTGGTATATAAA
ATTATTCATAATGATAGTAGGAGGCTTGGTAGGTTTAAGAATAGTTTTTGCTGTACTTTCTATAGTGAAT
AGAGTTAGGCAGGGATATTCACCATTATCGTTTCAGACCCACCTCCCAACCCCGAGGGGACCCAGAGAGG
GCCTATTTCCCATGATTCCTTCATATTTGCATATACGATACAAGGCTGTTAGAGAGATAATTAGAATTAA
TTTGACTGTAAACACAAAGATATTAGTACAAAATACGTGACGTAGAAAGTAATAATTTCTTGGGTAGTTT
GCAGTTTTAAAATTATGTTTTAAAATGGACTATCATATGCTTACCGTAACTTGAAAGTATTTCGATTTCT
TGGCTTTATATATCTTGTGGAAAGGACGAAACACCGGCGGTATGGACTCTCCACGCGTTTTAGAGCTAGA
AATAGCAAGTTAAAATAAGGCTAGTCCGTTATCAACTTGAAAAAGTGGCACCGAGTCGGTGCTTTTTTAA
GCTTGGCGTAACTAGATCTTGAGACAAATGGCAGTATTCATCCACAATTTTAAAAGAAAAGGGGGGATTG
GGGGGTACAGTGCAGGGGAAAGAATAGTAGACATAATAGCAACAGACATACAAACTAAAGAATTACAAAA
ACAAATTACAAAAATTCAAAATTTTCGGGTTTATTACAGGGACAGCAGAGATCCACTTTGGCGCCGGCTC
GAGGGGG
Features (pLannotate 1.2.2; 29 found; start..end, strand, type, name):
     14..80      +  CDS            small t antigen (fragment): SV40 (simian virus 40) small t antigen
    106..317     +  promoter       EF-1α core promoter: core promoter for human elongation factor EF-1α
    318..1256    +  intron         EF-1α intron A: intron upstream of the start codon of human EF-1α
   1278..1877    +  CDS            PuroR (fragment): puromycin N-acetyltransferase; pac from Streptomyces; confers resistance to puromycin
   1893..2481    +  misc_feature   WPRE: woodchuck hepatitis virus posttranscriptional regulatory element
   2532..2551    +  misc_feature   cPPT/CTS (fragment): central polypurine tract and central termination sequence of HIV-1
   2553..2786    +  LTR            3' LTR (ΔU3): self-inactivating 3' long terminal repeat (LTR) from HIV-1
   2864..2985    +  polyA_signal   SV40 poly(A) signal: SV40 polyadenylation signal
   3025..3160    +  rep_origin     SV40 ori: SV40 origin of replication
   3181..3199    -  promoter       T7 promoter: promoter for bacteriophage T7 RNA polymerase
   3207..3362    +  CDS            lacZα (fragment): LacZα fragment of β-galactosidase; lacZ fragment
   3367..3795    +  rep_origin     f1 ori (sequence partly withheld): f1 bacteriophage origin of replication; arrow indicates direction of (+) strand synthesis
   3848..3952    +  promoter       AmpR promoter: bla
   3953..4813    +  CDS            AmpR: β-lactamase; bla; confers resistance to ampicillin, carbenicillin, and related antibiotics
   4984..5572    +  rep_origin     ori: high-copy-number ColE1/pMB1/pBR322/pUC origin of replication
   5755..5847    +  CDS            lacI (fragment): lac repressor; lacI; The lac repressor binds to the lac operator to inhibit transcription in E. coli. This inhibition can be relieved by adding lactose or isopropyl-β-D-thiogalactopyranoside (IPTG).
   5860..5881    +  protein_bind   CAP binding site: CAP binding activates transcription in the presence of cAMP. E. coli catabolite activator protein
   5896..5926    +  promoter       lac promoter: promoter for the E. coli lac operon
   5934..5950    +  protein_bind   lac operator: The lac repressor binds to the lac operator to inhibit transcription in E. coli. This inhibition can be relieved by adding lactose or isopropyl-β-D-thiogalactopyranoside (IPTG). lac repressor encoded by lacI
   5995..6013    +  promoter       T3 promoter: promoter for bacteriophage T3 RNA polymerase
   6041..6267    +  promoter       RSV promoter: Rous sarcoma virus enhancer/promoter
   6268..6448    +  LTR            5' LTR (truncated): truncated 5' long terminal repeat (LTR) from HIV-1
   6495..6620    +  misc_feature   HIV-1 Ψ: packaging signal of human immunodeficiency virus type 1
   6604..6967    +  CDS            HIV-1 gag (fragment): gag protein from human immunodeficiency virus 1; gag
   7113..7346    +  misc_feature   RRE: The Rev response element (RRE) of HIV-1 allows for Rev-dependent mRNA export from the nucleus to the cytoplasm.
   7723..7749    +  CDS            Rev (fragment): human immunodeficiency virus 1 (HIV-1) Rev protein; rev; enhances nuclear export of unspliced and incompletely spliced viral mRNAs
   7753..7993    +  promoter       U6 promoter: RNA polymerase III promoter for human U6 snRNA
   8023..8098    +  misc_RNA       gRNA scaffold: guide RNA scaffold for the Streptococcus pyogenes CRISPR/Cas9 system
   8154..8271    +  misc_feature   cPPT/CTS: central polypurine tract and central termination sequence of HIV-1
