[The description below was written by a language model from this plasmid's Addgene catalogue record and pLannotate feature annotations shown in this document.]
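Description:
PLXNA4 gRNA (BRDN0001162265) is a third-generation lentiviral CRISPR guide plasmid built on the lentiGuide-Puro backbone, carrying a single guide RNA directed against human PLXNA4 (plexin A4), designed against the NM_020911.1 reference transcript. It is an 8.3 kb plasmid propagated in E. coli at high copy from a ColE1/pUC-type origin with ampicillin selection through β-lactamase. An f1 origin, SV40 origin and remnants of lac and phage-promoter sequences are also present as backbone carry-over.

The transfer cassette lies between an RSV promoter-driven truncated HIV-1 5' LTR and a self-inactivating ΔU3 3' LTR. The RSV promoter makes genomic RNA production Tat-independent, and the U3 deletion disables LTR promoter activity after integration. The Ψ packaging signal with a partial gag region, the Rev response element and a cPPT/CTS support packaging, nuclear export of the viral RNA and nuclear import of the proviral DNA. Within this unit, the human U6 RNA polymerase III promoter drives the PLXNA4-specific spacer fused to the Streptococcus pyogenes Cas9 guide scaffold. Downstream, an EF-1α core promoter with its intron A expresses puromycin N-acetyltransferase for selecting transduced mammalian cells, and a WPRE enhances transcript expression.

The plasmid does not encode Cas9, so it is meant to be used alongside a separate Cas9 lentiviral vector or in cells that already express Cas9, with the aim of disrupting PLXNA4. It is an individual clone associated with a human kinome gRNA library built using optimized sgRNA design rules.
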