Addgene plasmid #76879: PLXNA4 gRNA (BRDN0001162265)
Purpose: 3rd generation lentiviral gRNA plasmid targeting human PLXNA4
Depositing lab: John Doench & David Root. Depositing organization: Broad Institute. Publication: Optimized sgRNA design to maximize activity and minimize off-target effects of CRISPR-Cas9. Doench JG, Fusi N, Sullender M, Hegde M, Vaimberg EW, Donovan KF, Smith I, Tothova Z, Wilen C, Orchard R, Virgin HW, Listgarten J, Root DE. Nat Biotechnol. 2016 Jan 18. doi: 10.1038/nbt.3437. PubMed 26780180.
Backbone
  Vector backbone: lentiGuide-Puro
  Backbone manufacturer: Zhang Lab (Addgene plasmid # 52963)
  Vector type: Mammalian Expression, Lentiviral, CRISPR
  Selectable markers: Puromycin
Growth in bacteria
  Bacterial resistance: Ampicillin, 100 μg/mL
  Growth temperature: 37°C
  Growth strain: DH5alpha
  Copy number: High Copy
Gene/Insert
  Gene/Insert name: PLXNA4 (alt names: PLXNA4; NM_020911.1)
  gRNA/shRNA sequence: GCGGTATGGACTCTCCACGC
  Species: H. sapiens (human)
  Entrez Gene: PLXNA4 (a.k.a. tcag7.1291, FAYV2820, PLEXA4, PLXNA4A, PLXNA4B, PRO34003)
  Promoter: hU6
  Cloning method: Unknown
  Sequencing primers: 5′ U6-F; 3′ pS2-R
Terms and licenses: Academic/Nonprofit Terms; Industry Terms: Not Available to Industry
Depositor comments: The gRNA was designed to target the following Genbank reference sequence(s): NM_020911.1. Note that this plasmid does NOT contain Cas9. It should be used in conjunction with lentiCas9-Blast (Addgene #52962) or otherwise with cell lines already expressing Cas9. Browse the full kinome gRNA library at http://www.addgene.org/pooled-library/broadgpp-human-kinome/ or visit http://www.broadinstitute.org/rnai/public/ for detailed protocols and information.
How to cite: PLXNA4 gRNA (BRDN0001162265) was a gift from John Doench & David Root (Addgene plasmid # 76879 ; http://n2t.net/addgene:76879 ; RRID:Addgene_76879)
