>Addgene plasmid #76879 | PLXNA4 gRNA (BRDN0001162265) | depositor partial sequence | sequence record 144339 | Target Sequence
GCGGTATGGACTCTCCACGC
