>Addgene plasmid #76879 | PLXNA4 gRNA (BRDN0001162265) | addgene partial sequence | sequence record 186685 | hU6-F
AGAAAGTAATAATTTCTTGGGTAGTTTGCAGTTTTAAAATTATGTTTTAAAATGGACTATCATATGCTTA
CCGTAACTTGAAAGTATTTCGATTTCTTGGCTTTATATATCTTGTGGAAAGGACGAAACACCGGCGGTAT
GGACTCTCCACGCGTTTTAGAGCTAGAAATAGCAAGTTAAAATAAGGCTAGTCCGTTATCAACTTGAAAA
AGTGGCACCGAGTCGGTGCTTTTTTAAGCTTGGCGTAACTAGATCTTGAGACAAATGGCAGTATTCATCC
ACAATTTTAAAAGAAAAGGGGGGATTGGGGGGTACAGTGCAGGGGAAAGAATAGTAGACATAATAGCAAC
AGACATACAAACTAAAGAATTACAAAAACAAATTACAAAAATTCAAAATTTTCGGGTTTATTACAGGGAC
AGCAGAGATCCACTTTGGCGCCGGCTCGAGGGGGCCCGGGTGCAAAGATGGATAAAGTTTTAAACAGAGA
GGAATCTTTGCAGCTAATGGACCTTCTAGGTCTTGAAAGGAGTGGGAATTGGCTCCGGTGCCCGTCAGTG
GGCAGAGCGC
